Addgene plasmid #222831: pHEE-R-bar5A
Purpose: (Empty Backbone) CRISPR/Cas9 for multi-gene knockout in Arabidopsis (RPS5A promoter, bialaphos and red fluorescent seed selection)
Depositing lab: Hidenori Takeuchi. Depositing organization: Nagoya University.
Backbone
  Vector backbone: pHEE401E
  Vector type: CRISPR
  Selectable markers: Basta ; Bialaphos and mCherry
Growth in bacteria
  Bacterial resistance: Kanamycin, 50 μg/mL
  Growth temperature: 37°C
  Growth strain: DH5alpha
  Copy number: High Copy
Gene/Insert
  Gene/Insert name: None
Terms and licenses: Academic/Nonprofit Terms; Industry Terms: Not Available to Industry
Depositor comments: RPS5A promoter (from A. thaliana (mustard weed))
How to cite: pHEE-R-bar5A was a gift from Hidenori Takeuchi (Addgene plasmid # 222831 ; http://n2t.net/addgene:222831 ; RRID:Addgene_222831)
