[The description below was written by a language model from this plasmid's Addgene catalogue record and pLannotate feature annotations shown in this document.]
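Description:
pHEE-R-bar5A is an empty-backbone binary T-DNA vector for CRISPR/Cas9 multi-gene knockout in Arabidopsis, derived from pHEE401E. Outside the T-DNA borders it carries a high-copy ColE1/pUC-type origin with a pBR322 bom region for propagation in E. coli, the pVS1 oriV with RepA and StaA for replication and stable maintenance in Agrobacterium, and a kanamycin resistance gene (aphA-3) for bacterial selection. No target-specific insert is present.

Between the nopaline-type right and left border repeats lie four functional units. Near the right border, an mCherry coding sequence followed by a CaMV poly(A) signal provides the red fluorescent seed marker described in the record; its promoter is not annotated in the feature table. Next comes a spectinomycin/streptomycin resistance (aadA) segment with integron-derived fragments, sitting immediately upstream of an S. pyogenes gRNA scaffold. By analogy with the parental vector, this is presumably a stuffer that is replaced when one or more guide cassettes are cloned, although the record does not state this, and the promoter driving guide expression is likewise not annotated. Streptococcus pyogenes Cas9, preceded by a FLAG tag fragment and terminated by the pea rbcS-E9 terminator, is driven by the A. thaliana RPS5A promoter according to the depositor. The Arabidopsis genomic stretch upstream of Cas9, which the annotation tool labelled as HST fragments, probably corresponds to this promoter region. Finally, an enhanced CaMV 35S promoter drives bar with a CaMV poly(A) signal, conferring Basta/bialaphos resistance in plants. The two plant markers allow transformants to be selected by herbicide or by seed fluorescence, and non-fluorescent seeds can plausibly be used to identify Cas9-free edited progeny.
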