Features (pLannotate 1.2.2; 31 found; start..end, strand, type, name):
      1..25      -  misc_feature   RB T-DNA repeat: right border repeat from nopaline C58 T-DNA
    424..460     +  ncRNA          PK1-TEV CVMV: Accession: RF01102 - 5'-leader pseudoknot of TEV/CVMV
    531..1238    +  CDS            mCherry: mCherry is a basic (constitutively fluorescent) red fluorescent protein published in 2004, derived from Discosoma sp.. It is reported to be a very rapidly-maturing monomer with low acid sensitivity.
   1308..1465    +  polyA_signal   CaMV poly(A) signal (fragment): cauliflower mosaic virus polyadenylation signal
   1919..1942    +  promoter       Pc promoter (fragment): intI1 (promoter lies within the coding sequence); class 1 integron promoter
   2118..2174    +  CDS            GmR (fragment): gentamycin acetyltransferase; aacC1; confers resistance to gentamycin
   2185..2972    +  CDS            SmR (fragment): aminoglycoside adenylyltransferase (Murphy, 1985); aadA; confers resistance to spectinomycin and streptomycin
   3124..3199    +  misc_RNA       gRNA scaffold: guide RNA scaffold for the Streptococcus pyogenes CRISPR/Cas9 system
   3432..3803    +  CDS            HST (fragment): HSTC_ARATH - Also known as HPT2, VTE2-2. Experimental evidence at protein level: Swiss-Prot protein existence level 1. Involved in the synthesis of plastoquinone-9. Can use both homogentisic acid and 2,5-dihydroxyphenylacetic acid gamma-lactone as prenyl acceptors, and solanesyl diphosphate > farnesyl diphosphate > geranylgeranyl diphosphate >> phytyl diphosphate as prenyl donors. Do not catalyze the decardoxylation of homogentisate uncoupled from prenylation. From Arabidopsis thaliana (Mouse-ear cress).
   3955..4038    +  CDS            HST (fragment): HSTC_ARATH - Also known as HPT2, VTE2-2. Experimental evidence at protein level: Swiss-Prot protein existence level 1. Involved in the synthesis of plastoquinone-9. Can use both homogentisic acid and 2,5-dihydroxyphenylacetic acid gamma-lactone as prenyl acceptors, and solanesyl diphosphate > farnesyl diphosphate > geranylgeranyl diphosphate >> phytyl diphosphate as prenyl donors. Do not catalyze the decardoxylation of homogentisate uncoupled from prenylation. From Arabidopsis thaliana (Mouse-ear cress).
   4304..4378    +  CDS            HST (fragment): HSTC_ARATH - Also known as HPT2, VTE2-2. Experimental evidence at protein level: Swiss-Prot protein existence level 1. Involved in the synthesis of plastoquinone-9. Can use both homogentisic acid and 2,5-dihydroxyphenylacetic acid gamma-lactone as prenyl acceptors, and solanesyl diphosphate > farnesyl diphosphate > geranylgeranyl diphosphate >> phytyl diphosphate as prenyl donors. Do not catalyze the decardoxylation of homogentisate uncoupled from prenylation. From Arabidopsis thaliana (Mouse-ear cress).
   5118..5137    +  CDS            2xFLAG (fragment): two tandem FLAG® epitope tags
   5193..9293    +  CDS            cas9: CAS9_STRP1 - Also known as csn1 From Streptococcus pyogenes serotype M1.
   9351..9974    +  terminator     E9 terminator: terminator and polyadenylation signal from the pea rbcS-E9 gene
  10009..10031   -  protein_bind   lac operator (fragment): The lac repressor binds to the lac operator to inhibit transcription in E. coli. This inhibition can be relieved by adding lactose or isopropyl-β-D-thiogalactopyranoside (IPTG). lac repressor encoded by lacI
  10035..10065   -  promoter       lac promoter: promoter for the E. coli lac operon
  10080..10101   -  protein_bind   CAP binding site: CAP binding activates transcription in the presence of cAMP. E. coli catabolite activator protein
  10114..10202   -  CDS            lacI (fragment): lac repressor; lacI; The lac repressor binds to the lac operator to inhibit transcription in E. coli. This inhibition can be relieved by adding lactose or isopropyl-β-D-thiogalactopyranoside (IPTG).
  10292..10968   +  promoter       CaMV 35S promoter (enhanced): cauliflower mosaic virus 35S promoter with a duplicated enhancer region
  11013..11561   +  CDS            bar: PAT_STRHY - Experimental evidence at protein level: Swiss-Prot protein existence level 1. Inactivates phosphinothricin (PPT) by transfer of an acetyl group from acetyl CoA. Can also acetylate demethylphosphinothricin but not PTT or glutamate. This enzyme is an effector of phosphinothricin tripeptide (PTT or bialaphos) resistance. From Streptomyces hygroscopicus. Introduced by genetic manipulation and expressed in glufosinate-tolerant maize by Dekalb Genetics.
  11571..11745   +  polyA_signal   CaMV poly(A) signal: cauliflower mosaic virus polyadenylation signal
  11823..11847   -  misc_feature   LB T-DNA repeat: left border repeat from nopaline C58 T-DNA
  12272..13066   +  CDS            KanR: aminoglycoside phosphotransferase; aphA-3; confers resistance to kanamycin
  14334..14403   +  ncRNA          RNA-OUT: Accession: RF00240 - RNA-OUT
  14491..15079   +  rep_origin     ori: high-copy-number ColE1/pMB1/pBR322/pUC origin of replication
  15265..15405   -  misc_feature   bom: basis of mobility region from pBR322
  15507..15546   -  CDS            rop (fragment): Rop protein, which maintains plasmids at low copy number; rop
  15749..15943   -  rep_origin     pVS1 oriV: origin of replication for the Pseudomonas plasmid pVS1 (Heeb et al., 2000)
  16009..17082   -  CDS            pVS1 RepA: replication protein from the Pseudomonas plasmid pVS1 (Heeb et al., 2000)
  17511..18140   -  CDS            pVS1 StaA: stability protein from the Pseudomonas plasmid pVS1 (Heeb et al., 2000)
  18700..19101   -  CDS            Y4CG_SINFN (fragment): Protein inferred from homology: Swiss-Prot protein existence level 3. From Sinorhizobium fredii (strain NBRC 101917 / NGR234).
>Addgene plasmid #222831 | pHEE-R-bar5A | addgene full sequence | sequence record 446481 | Addgene NGS Result
GTTTACCCGCCAATATATCCTGTCAAACACTGATAGTTTCTTGAAACCAAATTAACATAGGGTTTTTATT
TAAATAAAAGTTTAACCTTCTTTTTAAAAAATTGTTCATAGTGTCATGTCAGAACAAGAGCTACAAATCA
CACATAGCATGCATAAGCGGAGCTATGATGAGTGGTATTGTTTTGTTCGTCACTTGTCACTCTTTTCCAA
CACATAATCCCGACAACAACGTAAGAGCATCTCTCTCTCTCCACACACACTCATGCATGCATGCATTCTT
ACACGTGATTGCCATGCAAATCTCCTTTCTCACCTATAAATACAAACCAACCCTTCACTACACTCTTCAC
TCAAACCAAAACAAGAAAACATACACAAATAGCAAAACAAGGGCGAATTCTCAACACAACATATACAAAA
CAAACGAATCTCAAGCAATCAAGCATTCTACTTCTATTGCAGCAATTTAAATCATTTCTTTTAAAGCAAA
AGCAATTTTCTGAAAATTTTCACCATTTACGAACGATAGCATGGTGAGCAAGGGCGAGGAGGATAACATG
GCCATCATCAAGGAGTTCATGCGCTTCAAGGTGCACATGGAGGGCTCCGTGAACGGCCACGAGTTCGAGA
TCGAGGGCGAGGGCGAGGGCCGCCCCTACGAGGGCACCCAGACCGCCAAGCTGAAGGTGACCAAGGGTGG
CCCCCTGCCCTTCGCCTGGGACATCCTGTCCCCTCAGTTCATGTACGGCTCCAAGGCCTACGTGAAGCAC
CCCGCCGACATCCCCGACTACTTGAAGCTGTCCTTCCCCGAGGGCTTCAAGTGGGAGCGCGTGATGAACT
TCGAGGACGGCGGCGTGGTGACCGTGACCCAGGACTCCTCCCTGCAGGACGGCGAGTTCATCTACAAGGT
GAAGCTGCGCGGCACCAACTTCCCCTCCGACGGCCCCGTAATGCAGAAGAAGACCATGGGCTGGGAGGCC
TCCTCCGAGCGGATGTACCCCGAGGACGGCGCCCTGAAGGGCGAGATCAAGCAGAGGCTGAAGCTGAAGG
ACGGCGGCCACTACGACGCTGAGGTCAAGACCACCTACAAGGCCAAGAAGCCCGTGCAGCTGCCCGGCGC
CTACAACGTCAACATCAAGTTGGACATCACCTCCCACAACGAGGACTACACCATCGTGGAACAGTACGAA
CGCGCCGAGGGCCGCCACTCCACCGGCGGCATGGACGAGCTGTACAAGAAGGACGAGCTGTAAGCGCCGC
CCGGCTGCATCGCTGAAATCACCAGTCTCTCTCTACAAATCTATCTCTCTCTATAATAATGTGTGAGTAG
TTCCCAGATAAGGGAATTAGGGTTCTTATAGGGTTTCGCTCATGTGTTGAGCATATAAGAAACCCTTAGT
ATGTATTTGTATTTGTAAAATACTTCTATCAATAAAATTTCTAATTCCTAAAACCAAAATCCAGTGGTAC
CAAGCTTCGACTTGCCTTCCGCACAATACATCATTTCTTCTTAGCTTTTTTTCTTCTTCTTCGTTCATAC
AGTTTTTTTTTGTTTATCAGCTTACATTTTCTTGAACCGTAGCTTTCGTTTTCTTCTTTTTAACTTTCCA
TTCGGAGTTTTTGTATCTTGTTTCATAGTTTGTCCCAGGATTAGAATGATTAGGCATCGAACCTTCAAGA
ATTTGATTGAATAAAACATCTTCATTCTTAAGATATGAAGATAATCTTCAAAAGGCCCCTGGGAATCTGA
AAGAAGAGAAGCAGGCCCATTTATATGGGAAAGAACAATAGTATTTCTTATATAGGCCCATTTAAGTTGA
AAACAATCTTCAAAAGTCCCACATCGCTTAGATAAGAAAACGAAGCTGAGTTTATATACAGCTAGAGTCG
AAGTAGTGATTGGGAGACCAACCCAGTGGACATAAGCCTGTTCGGTTCGTAAGCTGTAATGCAAGTAGCG
TATGCGCTCACGCAACTGGTCCAGAACCTTGACCGAACGCAGCGGTGGTAACGGCGCAGTGGCGGTTTTC
ATGGCTTGTTATGACTGTTTTTTTGGGGTACAGTCTATGCCTCGGGCATCCAAGCAGCAAGCGCGTTACG
CCGTGGGTCGATGTTTGATGTTATGGAGCAGCAACGATGTTACGCAGCAGGGCAGTCGCCCTAAAACAAA
GTTAAACATCATGGGGGAAGCGGTGATCGCCGAAGTATCGACTCAACTATCAGAGGTAGTTGGCGTCATC
GAGCGCCATCTCGAACCGACGTTGCTGGCCGTACATTTGTACGGCTCCGCAGTGGATGGCGGCCTGAAGC
CACACAGTGATATTGATTTGCTGGTTACGGTGACCGTAAGGCTTGATGAAACAACGCGGCGAGCTTTGAT
CAACGACCTTTTGGAAACTTCGGCTTCCCCTGGAGAGAGCGAGATTCTCCGCGCTGTAGAAGTCACCATT
GTTGTGCACGACGACATCATTCCGTGGCGTTATCCAGCTAAGCGCGAACTGCAATTTGGAGAATGGCAGC
GCAATGACATTCTTGCAGGTATCTTCGAGCCAGCCACGATCGACATTGATCTGGCTATCTTGCTGACAAA
AGCAAGAGAACATAGCGTTGCCTTGGTAGGTCCAGCGGCGGAGGAACTCTTTGATCCGGTTCCTGAACAG
GATCTATTTGAGGCGCTAAATGAAACCTTAACGCTATGGAACTCGCCGCCCGACTGGGCTGGCGATGAGC
GAAATGTAGTGCTTACGTTGTCCCGCATTTGGTACAGCGCAGTAACCGGCAAAATCGCGCCGAAGGATGT
CGCTGCCGACTGGGCAATGGAGCGCCTGCCGGCCCAGTATCAGCCCGTCATACTTGAAGCTAGACAGGCT
TATCTTGGACAAGAAGAAGATCGCTTGGCCTCGCGCGCAGATCAGTTGGAAGAATTTGTCCACTACGTGA
AAGGCGAGATCACCAAGGTAGTCGGCAAATAATGTCTAGCTAGAAATTCGTTCAAGCCGACGCCGCTTCG
CGGCGCGGCTTAACTCAAGCGTTAGATGCACTAAGCACATAATTGCTCACAGCCAAACTATCAGGTCAAG
TCTGCTTTTATTATTTTTAAGCGTGCATAATAAGCCGGTCTCGGTTTTAGAGCTAGAAATAGCAAGTTAA
AATAAGGCTAGTCCGTTATCAACTTGAAAAAGTGGCACCGAGTCGGTGCTTTTTTTTGCAAAATTTTCCA
GATCGATTTCTTCTTCCTCTGTTCTTCGGCGTTCAATTTCTGGGGTTTTCTCTTCGTTTTCTGTAACTGA
AACCTAAAATTTGACCTAAAAAAAATCTCAAATAATATGATTCAGTGGTTTTGTACTTTTCAGTTAGTTG
AGTTTTGCAGTTCCGATGAGATAAACCAATACCATGGTTATACTAGTCTCAACTTTTGATTCGCTATTTG
CAGTGCACCTGTGGCGTTCATCACATCTTTTGTGACACTGTTTGCACTGGTCATTGCTATTACAAAGGAC
CTTCCTGATGTTGAAGGAGATCGAAAGTAAGTAACTGCACGCATAACCATTTTCTTTCCGCTCTTTGGCT
CAATCCATTTGACAGTCAAAGACAATGTTTAACCAGCTCCGTTTGATATATTGTCTTTATGTGTTTGTTC
AAGCATGTTTAGTTAATCATGCCTTTGATTGATCTTGAATAGGTTCCAAATATCAACCCTGGCAACAAAA
CTTGGAGTGAGAAACATTGCATTCCTCGGTTCTGGACTTCTGCTAGTAAATTATGTTTCAGCCATATCAC
TAGCTTTCTACATGCCTCAGGTGAATTCATCTATTTCCGTCTTAACTATTTCGGTTAATTAAAGCACGAA
CACCATTACTGCATGTAGAAGCTTGATAAACTATCGCCACCAATTTATTTTTGTTGCGATATTGTTACTT
TCCTCAGTATGCAGCTTTGAAAAGACCAACCCTCTTATCCTTTAACAATGAACAGGTTTTTAGAGGTAGC
TTGATGATTCCTGCACATGTGATCTTGGCTTCAGGCTTAATTTTCCAGGTAAAGCATTATGAGATACTCT
TATATCTCTTACATACTTTTGAGATAATGCACAAGAACTTCATAACTATATGCTTTAGTTTCTGCATTTG
ACACTGCCAAATTCATTAATCTCTAATATCTTTGTTGTTGATCTTTGGTAGACATGGGTACTAGAAAAAG
CAAACTACACCAAGGTAAAATACTTTTGTACAAACATAAACTCGTTATCACGGAACATCAATGGAGTGTA
TATCTAACGGAGTGTAGAAACATTTGATTATTGCAGGAAGCTATCTCAGGATATTATCGGTTTATATGGA
ATCTCTTCTACGCAGAGTATCTGTTATTCCCCTTCCTCTAGCTTTCAATTTCATGGTGAGGATATGCAGT
TTTCTTTGTATATCATTCTTCTTCTTCTTTGTAGCTTGGAGTCAAAATCGGTTCCTTCATGTACATACAT
CAAGGATATGTCCTTCTGAATTTTTATATCTTGCAATAAAAATGCTTGTACCAATTGAAACACCAGCTTT
TTGAGTTCTATGATCACTGACTTGGTTCTAACCAAAAAAAAAAAAATGTTTAATTTACATATCTAAAAGT
AGGTTTAGGGAAACCTAAACAGTAAAATATTTGTATATTATTCGAATTTCACTCATCATAAAAACTTAAA
TTGCACCATAAAATTTTGTTTTACTATTAATGATGTAATTTGTGTAACTTAAGATAAAAATAATATTCCG
TAAGTTAACCGGCTAAAACCACGTATAAACCAGGGAACCTGTTAAACCGGTTCTTTACTGGATAAAGAAA
TGAAAGCCCATGTAGACAGCTCCATTAGAGCCCAAACCCTAAATTTCTCATCTATATAAAAGGAGTGACA
TTAGGGTTTTTGTTCGTCCTCTTAAAGCTTCTCGTTTTCTCTGCCGTCTCTCTCATTCGCGCGACGCAAA
CGATCTTCAGGTGATCTTCTTTCTCCAAATCCTCTCTCATAACTCTGATTTCGTACTTGTGTATTTGAGC
TCACGCTCTGTTTCTCTCACCACAGCCTCTAGATGGATTACAAGGACCACGACGGGGATTACAAGGACCA
CGACATTGATTACAAGGATGATGATGACAAGATGGCTCCGAAGAAGAAGAGGAAGGTTGGCATCCACGGG
GTGCCAGCTGCTGACAAGAAGTACTCGATCGGCCTCGATATTGGGACTAACTCTGTTGGCTGGGCCGTGA
TCACCGACGAGTACAAGGTGCCCTCAAAGAAGTTCAAGGTCCTGGGCAACACCGATCGGCATTCCATCAA
GAAGAATCTCATTGGCGCTCTCCTGTTCGACAGCGGCGAGACGGCTGAGGCTACGCGGCTCAAGCGCACC
GCCCGCAGGCGGTACACGCGCAGGAAGAATCGCATCTGCTACCTGCAGGAGATTTTCTCCAACGAGATGG
CGAAGGTTGACGATTCTTTCTTCCACAGGCTGGAGGAGTCATTCCTCGTGGAGGAGGATAAGAAGCACGA
GCGGCATCCAATCTTCGGCAACATTGTCGACGAGGTTGCCTACCACGAGAAGTACCCTACGATCTACCAT
CTGCGGAAGAAGCTCGTGGACTCCACAGATAAGGCGGACCTCCGCCTGATCTACCTCGCTCTGGCCCACA
TGATTAAGTTCAGGGGCCATTTCCTGATCGAGGGGGATCTCAACCCGGACAATAGCGATGTTGACAAGCT
GTTCATCCAGCTCGTGCAGACGTACAACCAGCTCTTCGAGGAGAACCCCATTAATGCGTCAGGCGTCGAC
GCGAAGGCTATCCTGTCCGCTAGGCTCTCGAAGTCTCGGCGCCTCGAGAACCTGATCGCCCAGCTGCCGG
GCGAGAAGAAGAACGGCCTGTTCGGGAATCTCATTGCGCTCAGCCTGGGGCTCACGCCCAACTTCAAGTC
GAATTTCGATCTCGCTGAGGACGCCAAGCTGCAGCTCTCCAAGGACACATACGACGATGACCTGGATAAC
CTCCTGGCCCAGATCGGCGATCAGTACGCGGACCTGTTCCTCGCTGCCAAGAATCTGTCGGACGCCATCC
TCCTGTCTGATATTCTCAGGGTGAACACCGAGATTACGAAGGCTCCGCTCTCAGCCTCCATGATCAAGCG
CTACGACGAGCACCATCAGGATCTGACCCTCCTGAAGGCGCTGGTCAGGCAGCAGCTCCCCGAGAAGTAC
AAGGAGATCTTCTTCGATCAGTCGAAGAACGGCTACGCTGGGTACATTGACGGCGGGGCCTCTCAGGAGG
AGTTCTACAAGTTCATCAAGCCGATTCTGGAGAAGATGGACGGCACGGAGGAGCTGCTGGTGAAGCTCAA
TCGCGAGGACCTCCTGAGGAAGCAGCGGACATTCGATAACGGCAGCATCCCACACCAGATTCATCTCGGG
GAGCTGCACGCTATCCTGAGGAGGCAGGAGGACTTCTACCCTTTCCTCAAGGATAACCGCGAGAAGATCG
AGAAGATTCTGACTTTCAGGATCCCGTACTACGTCGGCCCACTCGCTAGGGGCAACTCCCGCTTCGCTTG
GATGACCCGCAAGTCAGAGGAGACGATCACGCCGTGGAACTTCGAGGAGGTGGTCGACAAGGGCGCTAGC
GCTCAGTCGTTCATCGAGAGGATGACGAATTTCGACAAGAACCTGCCAAATGAGAAGGTGCTCCCTAAGC
ACTCGCTCCTGTACGAGTACTTCACAGTCTACAACGAGCTGACTAAGGTGAAGTATGTGACCGAGGGCAT
GAGGAAGCCGGCTTTCCTGTCTGGGGAGCAGAAGAAGGCCATCGTGGACCTCCTGTTCAAGACCAACCGG
AAGGTCACGGTTAAGCAGCTCAAGGAGGACTACTTCAAGAAGATTGAGTGCTTCGATTCGGTCGAGATCT
CTGGCGTTGAGGACCGCTTCAACGCCTCCCTGGGGACCTACCACGATCTCCTGAAGATCATTAAGGATAA
GGACTTCCTGGACAACGAGGAGAATGAGGATATCCTCGAGGACATTGTGCTGACACTCACTCTGTTCGAG
GACCGGGAGATGATCGAGGAGCGCCTGAAGACTTACGCCCATCTCTTCGATGACAAGGTCATGAAGCAGC
TCAAGAGGAGGAGGTACACCGGCTGGGGGAGGCTGAGCAGGAAGCTCATCAACGGCATTCGGGACAAGCA
GTCCGGGAAGACGATCCTCGACTTCCTGAAGAGCGATGGCTTCGCGAACCGCAATTTCATGCAGCTGATT
CACGATGACAGCCTCACATTCAAGGAGGATATCCAGAAGGCTCAGGTGAGCGGCCAGGGGGACTCGCTGC
ACGAGCATATCGCGAACCTCGCTGGCTCGCCAGCTATCAAGAAGGGGATTCTGCAGACCGTGAAGGTTGT
GGACGAGCTGGTGAAGGTCATGGGCAGGCACAAGCCTGAGAACATCGTCATTGAGATGGCCCGGGAGAAT
CAGACCACGCAGAAGGGCCAGAAGAACTCACGCGAGAGGATGAAGAGGATCGAGGAGGGCATTAAGGAGC
TGGGGTCCCAGATCCTCAAGGAGCACCCGGTGGAGAACACGCAGCTGCAGAATGAGAAGCTCTACCTGTA
CTACCTCCAGAATGGCCGCGATATGTATGTGGACCAGGAGCTGGATATTAACAGGCTCAGCGATTACGAC
GTCGATCATATCGTTCCACAGTCATTCCTGAAGGATGACTCCATTGACAACAAGGTCCTCACCAGGTCGG
ACAAGAACCGGGGCAAGTCTGATAATGTTCCTTCAGAGGAGGTCGTTAAGAAGATGAAGAACTACTGGCG
CCAGCTCCTGAATGCCAAGCTGATCACGCAGCGGAAGTTCGATAACCTCACAAAGGCTGAGAGGGGCGGG
CTCTCTGAGCTGGACAAGGCGGGCTTCATCAAGAGGCAGCTGGTCGAGACACGGCAGATCACTAAGCACG
TTGCGCAGATTCTCGACTCACGGATGAACACTAAGTACGATGAGAATGACAAGCTGATCCGCGAGGTGAA
GGTCATCACCCTGAAGTCAAAGCTCGTCTCCGACTTCAGGAAGGATTTCCAGTTCTACAAGGTTCGGGAG
ATCAACAATTACCACCATGCCCATGACGCGTACCTGAACGCGGTGGTCGGCACAGCTCTGATCAAGAAGT
ACCCAAAGCTCGAGAGCGAGTTCGTGTACGGGGACTACAAGGTTTACGATGTGAGGAAGATGATCGCCAA
GTCGGAGCAGGAGATTGGCAAGGCTACCGCCAAGTACTTCTTCTACTCTAACATTATGAATTTCTTCAAG
ACAGAGATCACTCTGGCCAATGGCGAGATCCGGAAGCGCCCCCTCATCGAGACGAACGGCGAGACGGGGG
AGATCGTGTGGGACAAGGGCAGGGATTTCGCGACCGTCAGGAAGGTTCTCTCCATGCCACAAGTGAATAT
CGTCAAGAAGACAGAGGTCCAGACTGGCGGGTTCTCTAAGGAGTCAATTCTGCCTAAGCGGAACAGCGAC
AAGCTCATCGCCCGCAAGAAGGACTGGGATCCGAAGAAGTACGGCGGGTTCGACAGCCCCACTGTGGCCT
ACTCGGTCCTGGTTGTGGCGAAGGTTGAGAAGGGCAAGTCCAAGAAGCTCAAGAGCGTGAAGGAGCTGCT
GGGGATCACGATTATGGAGCGCTCCAGCTTCGAGAAGAACCCGATCGATTTCCTGGAGGCGAAGGGCTAC
AAGGAGGTGAAGAAGGACCTGATCATTAAGCTCCCCAAGTACTCACTCTTCGAGCTGGAGAACGGCAGGA
AGCGGATGCTGGCTTCCGCTGGCGAGCTGCAGAAGGGGAACGAGCTGGCTCTGCCGTCCAAGTATGTGAA
CTTCCTCTACCTGGCCTCCCACTACGAGAAGCTCAAGGGCAGCCCCGAGGACAACGAGCAGAAGCAGCTG
TTCGTCGAGCAGCACAAGCATTACCTCGACGAGATCATTGAGCAGATTTCCGAGTTCTCCAAGCGCGTGA
TCCTGGCCGACGCGAATCTGGATAAGGTCCTCTCCGCGTACAACAAGCACCGCGACAAGCCAATCAGGGA
GCAGGCTGAGAATATCATTCATCTCTTCACCCTGACGAACCTCGGCGCCCCTGCTGCTTTCAAGTACTTC
GACACAACTATCGATCGCAAGAGGTACACAAGCACTAAGGAGGTCCTGGACGCGACCCTCATCCACCAGT
CGATTACCGGCCTCTACGAGACGCGCATCGACCTGTCTCAGCTCGGGGGCGACAAGCGGCCAGCGGCGAC
GAAGAAGGCGGGGCAGGCGAAGAAGAAGAAGTGAGCTCAGAGCTTTCGTTCGTATCATCGGTTTCGACAA
CGTTCGTCAAGTTCAATGCATCAGTTTCATTGCGCACACACCAGAATCCTACTGAGTTTGAGTATTATGG
CATTGGGAAAACTGTTTTTCTTGTACCATTTGTTGTGCTTGTAATTTACTGTGTTTTTTATTCGGTTTTC
GCTATCGAACTGTGAAATGGAAATGGATGGAGAAGAGTTAATGAATGATATGGTCCTTTTGTTCATTCTC
AAATTAATATTATTTGTTTTTTCTCTTATTTGTTGTGTGTTGAATTTGAAATTATAAGAGATATGCAAAC
ATTTTGTTTTGAGTAAAAATGTGTCAAATCGTGGCCTCTAATGACCGAAGTTAATATGAGGAGTAAAACA
CTTGTAGTTGTACCATTATGCTTATTCACTAGGCAACAAATATATTTTCAGACCTAGAAAAGCTGCAAAT
GTTACTGAATACAAGTATGTCCTCTTGTGTTTTAGACATTTATGAACTTTCCTTTATGTAATTTTCCAGA
ATCCTTGTCAGATTCTAATCATTGCTTTATAATTATAGTTATACTCATGGATTTGTAGTTGAGTATGAAA
ATATTTTTTAATGCATTTTATGACTTGCCAATTGGGCGTAATCATGGTCATAGCTGTTTCCTGTGTGAAA
TTGTTATCCGCTCACAATTCCACACAACATACGAGCCGGAAGCATAAAGTGTAAAGCCTGGGGTGCCTAA
TGAGTGAGCTAACTCACATTAATTGCGTTGCGCTCACTGCCCGCTTTCCAGTCGGGAAACCTGTCGTGCC
AGCTGCATTAATGAATCGGCCAACGCGCGGGGAGAGGCGGTTTGCGTATTGGCTAGAGCAGCTTGCCAAC
ATGGTGGAGCACGACACTCTCGTCTACTCCAAGAATATCAAAGATACAGTCTCAGAAGACCAAAGGGCTA
TTGAGACTTTTCAACAAAGGGTAATATCGGGAAACCTCCTCGGATTCCATTGCCCAGCTATCTGTCACTT
CATCAAAAGGACAGTAGAAAAGGAAGGTGGCACCTACAAATGCCATCATTGCGATAAAGGAAAGGCTATC
GTTCAAGATGCCTCTGCCGACAGTGGTCCCAAAGATGGACCCCCACCCACGAGGAGCATCGTGGAAAAAG
AAGACGTTCCAACCACGTCTTCAAAGCAAGTGGATTGATGTGAACATGGTGGAGCACGACACTCTCGTCT
ACTCCAAGAATATCAAAGATACAGTCTCAGAAGACCAAAGGGCTATTGAGACTTTTCAACAAAGGGTAAT
ATCGGGAAACCTCCTCGGATTCCATTGCCCAGCTATCTGTCACTTCATCAAAAGGACAGTAGAAAAGGAA
GGTGGCACCTACAAATGCCATCATTGCGATAAAGGAAAGGCTATCGTTCAAGATGCCTCTGCCGACAGTG
GTCCCAAAGATGGACCCCCACCCACGAGGAGCATCGTGGAAAAAGAAGACGTTCCAACCACGTCTTCAAA
GCAAGTGGATTGATGTGATATCTCCACTGACGTAAGGGATGACGCACAATCCCACTATCCTTCGCAAGAC
CCTTCCTCTATATAAGGAAGTTCATTTCATTTGGAGAGGACACGCTGAAATCACCAGTCTCTCTCTACAA
ATCTATCTCTCTCGAGTCTACCATGAGCCCAGAACGACGCCCGGCCGACATCCGCCGTGCCACCGAGGCG
GACATGCCGGCGGTCTGCACCATCGTCAACCACTACATCGAGACAAGCACGGTCAACTTCCGTACCGAGC
CGCAGGAACCGCAGGAGTGGACGGACGACCTCGTCCGTCTGCGGGAGCGCTATCCCTGGCTCGTCGCCGA
GGTGGACGGCGAGGTCGCCGGCATCGCCTACGCGGGCCCCTGGAAGGCACGCAACGCCTACGACTGGACG
GCCGAGTCGACCGTGTACGTCTCCCCCCGCCACCAGCGGACGGGACTGGGCTCCACGCTCTACACCCACC
TGCTGAAGTCCCTGGAGGCACAGGGCTTCAAGAGCGTGGTCGCTGTCATCGGGCTGCCCAACGACCCGAG
CGTGCGCATGCACGAGGCGCTCGGATATGCCCCCCGCGGCATGCTGCGGGCGGCCGGCTTCAAGCACGGG
AACTGGCATGACGTGGGTTTCTGGCAGCTGGACTTCAGCCTGCCGGTACCGCCCCGTCCGGTCCTGCCCG
TCACCGAGATTTGACTCGAGTTTCTCCATAATAATGTGTGAGTAGTTCCCAGATAAGGGAATTAGGGTTC
CTATAGGGTTTCGCTCATGTGTTGAGCATATAAGAAACCCTTAGTATGTATTTGTATTTGTAAAATACTT
CTATCAATAAAATTTCTAATTCCTAAAACCAAAATCCAGTACTAAAATCCAGATCCCCCGAATTAATTCG
GCGTTAATTCAGTACATTAAAAACGTCCGCAATGTGTTATTAAGTTGTCTAAGCGTCAATTTGTTTACAC
CACAATATATCCTGCCACCAGCCAGCCAACAGCTCCCCGACCGGCAGCTCGGCACAAAATCACCACTCGA
TACAGGCAGCCCATCAGTCCGGGACGGCGTCAGCGGGAGAGCCGTTGTAAGGCGGCAGACTTTGCTCATG
TTACCGATGCTATTCGGAAGAACGGCAACTAAGCTGCCGGGTTTGAAACACGGATGATCTCGCGGAGGGT
AGCATGTTGATTGTAACGATGACAGAGCGTTGCTGCCTGTGATCACCGCGGTTTCAAAATCGGCTCCGTC
GATACTATGTTATACGCCAACTTTGAAAACAACTTTGAAAAAGCTGTTTTCTGGTATTTAAGGTTTTAGA
ATGCAAGGAACAGTGAATTGGAGTTCGTCTTGTTATAATTAGCTTCTTGGGGTATCTTTAAATACTGTAG
AAAAGAGGAAGGAAATAATAAATGGCTAAAATGAGAATATCACCGGAATTGAAAAAACTGATCGAAAAAT
ACCGCTGCGTAAAAGATACGGAAGGAATGTCTCCTGCTAAGGTATATAAGCTGGTGGGAGAAAATGAAAA
CCTATATTTAAAAATGACGGACAGCCGGTATAAAGGGACCACCTATGATGTGGAACGGGAAAAGGACATG
ATGCTATGGCTGGAAGGAAAGCTGCCTGTTCCAAAGGTCCTGCACTTTGAACGGCATGATGGCTGGAGCA
ATCTGCTCATGAGTGAGGCCGATGGCGTCCTTTGCTCGGAAGAGTATGAAGATGAACAAAGCCCTGAAAA
GATTATCGAGCTGTATGCGGAGTGCATCAGGCTCTTTCACTCCATCGACATATCGGATTGTCCCTATACG
AATAGCTTAGACAGCCGCTTAGCCGAATTGGATTACTTACTGAATAACGATCTGGCCGATGTGGATTGCG
AAAACTGGGAAGAAGACACTCCATTTAAAGATCCGCGCGAGCTGTATGATTTTTTAAAGACGGAAAAGCC
CGAAGAGGAACTTGTCTTTTCCCACGGCGACCTGGGAGACAGCAACATCTTTGTGAAAGATGGCAAAGTA
AGTGGCTTTATTGATCTTGGGAGAAGCGGCAGGGCGGACAAGTGGTATGACATTGCCTTCTGCGTCCGGT
CGATCAGGGAGGATATCGGGGAAGAACAGTATGTCGAGCTATTTTTTGACTTACTGGGGATCAAGCCTGA
TTGGGAGAAAATAAAATATTATATTTTACTGGATGAATTGTTTTAGTACCTAGAATGCATGACCAAAATC
CCTTAACGTGAGTTTTCGTTCCACTGAGCGCTGAGAGATCCCCTCATAATTTCCCCAAAGCGTAACCATG
TGTGAATAAATTTTGAGCTAGTAGGGTTGCAGCCACGAGTAAGTCTTCCCTTGTTATTGTGTAGCCAGAA
TGCCGCAAAACTTCCATGCCTAAGCGAACTGTTGAGAGTACGTTTCGATTTCTGACTGTGTTAGCCTGGA
AGTGCTTGTCCCAACCTTGTTTCTGAGCATGAACGCCCGCAAGCCAACATGTTAGTTGAAGCATCAGGGC
GATTAGCAGCATGATATCAAAACGCTCTGAGCTGCTCGTTCGGCTATGGCGTAGGCCTAGTCCGTAGGCA
GGACTTTTCAAGTCTCGGAAGGTTTCTTCAATCTGCATTCGCTTCGAATAGATATTAACAAGTTGTTTGG
GTGTTCGAATTTCAACAGGTAAGTTAGTTGCTAGAACCCATGGCTCCTTTGCCGACGCTGAGTAGATTTT
AGGTGACGGGTGGTGACAATGAGTCCGTGTCGAGCGCTGATTTTTTCGGCCTTTAGAGCGAGATTTATAC
AATAGAATTTGGCATGAGATTGGATTGCTTTTAGTCAGCCTCTTATAGCCTAAAGTCTTTGAGTGACTAG
ATGACATATCATGTAAGTTGCTGATAGGTTTCCAGTTTTCCGCTCCTAGGTCTGCATATTGTACTTTTCC
TCTTACTCGACTTAACCAGTACCAACCCAGCTTCTCAACGGATTTATACCATGGCACTTTAAAGCCAGCA
TCACTGACAATGAGCGGTGTGGTGTTACTCGGTAGAATGCTCGCAAGGTCGGCTAGAAATTGGTCATGAG
CTTTCTTTGAACATTGCTCTGAAAGCGGGAACGCTTTCTCATAAAGAGTAACAGAACGACCGTGTAGTGC
GACTGAAGCTCGCAATACCATAAGTCGTTTTTGCTCACGAATATCAGACCAGTCAACAAGTACAATGGGC
ATCGTATTGCCCGAACAGATAAAGCTAGCATGCCAACGGTATACAGCGAGTCGCTCTTTGTGGAGGTGAC
GATTACCTAACAATCGGTCGATTCGTTTGATGTTATGTTTTGTTCTCGCTTTGGTTGGCAGGTTACGGCC
AAGTTCGGTAAGAGTGAGAGTTTTACAGTCAAGTAATGCGTGGCAAGCCAACGTTAAGCTGTTGAGTCGT
TTTAAGTGTAATTCGGGGCAGAATTGGTAAAGAGAGTCGTGTAAAATATCGAGTTCGCACATCTTGTTGT
CTGATTATTGATTTTTCGCGAAACCATTTGATCATATGACAAGATGTGTATCCACCTTAACTTAATGATT
TTTACCAAAATCATTAGGGGATTCATCAGCACTGAGCGTCAGACCCCGTAGAAAAGATCAAAGGATCTTC
TTGAGATCCTTTTTTTCTGCGCGTAATCTGCTGCTTGCAAACAAAAAAACCACCGCTACCAGCGGTGGTT
TGTTTGCCGGATCAAGAGCTACCAACTCTTTTTCCGAAGGTAACTGGCTTCAGCAGAGCGCAGATACCAA
ATACTGTCCTTCTAGTGTAGCCGTAGTTAGGCCACCACTTCAAGAACTCTGTAGCACCGCCTACATACCT
CGCTCTGCTAATCCTGTTACCAGTGGCTGCTGCCAGTGGCGATAAGTCGTGTCTTACCGGGTTGGACTCA
AGACGATAGTTACCGGATAAGGCGCAGCGGTCGGGCTGAACGGGGGGTTCGTGCACACAGCCCAGCTTGG
AGCGAACGACCTACACCGAACTGAGATACCTACAGCGTGAGCTATGAGAAAGCGCCACGCTTCCCGAAGG
GAGAAAGGCGGACAGGTATCCGGTAAGCGGCAGGGTCGGAACAGGAGAGCGCACGAGGGAGCTTCCAGGG
GGAAACGCCTGGTATCTTTATAGTCCTGTCGGGTTTCGCCACCTCTGACTTGAGCGTCGATTTTTGTGAT
GCTCGTCAGGGGGGCGGAGCCTATGGAAAAACGCCAGCAACGCGGCCTTTTTACGGTTCCTGGCCTTTTG
CTGGCCTTTTGCTCACATGTTCTTTCCTGCGTTATCCCCTGATTCTGTGGATAACCGTATTACCGCCTTT
GAGTGAGCTGATACCGCTCGCCGCAGCCGAACGACCGAGCGCAGCGAGTCAGTGAGCGAGGAAGCGGAAG
AGCGCCTGATGCGGTATTTTCTCCTTACGCATCTGTGCGGTATTTCACACCGCATATGGTGCACTCTCAG
TACAATCTGCTCTGATGCCGCATAGTTAAGCCAGTATACACTCCGCTATCGCTACGTGACTGGGTCATGG
CTGCGCCCCGACACCCGCCAACACCCGCTGACGCGCCCTGACGGGCTTGTCTGCTCCCGGCATCCGCTTA
CAGACAAGCTGTGACCGTCTCCGGGAGCTGCATGTGTCAGAGGTTTTCACCGTCATCACCGAAACGCGCG
AGGCAGGGTGCCTTGATGTGGGCGCCGGCGGTCGAGTGGCGACGGCGCGGCTTGTCCGCGCCCTGGTAGA
TTGCCTGGCCGTAGGCCAGCCATTTTTGAGCGGCCAGCGGCCGCGATAGGCCGACGCGAAGCGGCGGGGC
GTAGGGAGCGCAGCGACCGAAGGGTAGGCGCTTTTTGCAGCTCTTCGGCTGTGCGCTGGCCAGACAGTTA
TGCACAGGCCAGGCGGGTTTTAAGAGTTTTAATAAGTTTTAAAGAGTTTTAGGCGGAAAAATCGCCTTTT
TTCTCTTTTATATCAGTCACTTACATGTGTGACCGGTTCCCAATGTACGGCTTTGGGTTCCCAATGTACG
GGTTCCGGTTCCCAATGTACGGCTTTGGGTTCCCAATGTACGTGCTATCCACAGGAAACAGACCTTTTCG
ACCTTTTTCCCCTGCTAGGGCAATTTGCCCTAGCATCTGCTCCGTACATTAGGAACCGGCGGATGCTTCG
CCCTCGATCAGGTTGCGGTAGCGCATGACTAGGATCGGGCCAGCCTGCCCCGCCTCCTCCTTCAAATCGT
ACTCCGGCAGGTCATTTGACCCGATCAGCTTGCGCACGGTGAAACAGAACTTCTTGAACTCTCCGGCGCT
GCCACTGCGTTCGTAGATCGTCTTGAACAACCATCTGGCTTCTGCCTTGCCTGCGGCGCGGCGTGCCAGG
CGGTAGAGAAAACGGCCGATGCCGGGATCGATCAAAAAGTAATCGGGGTGAACCGTCAGCACGTCCGGGT
TCTTGCCTTCTGTGATCTCGCGGTACATCCAATCAGCTAGCTCGATCTCGATGTACTCCGGCCGCCCGGT
TTCGCTCTTTACGATCTTGTAGCGGCTAATCAAGGCTTCACCCTCGGATACCGTCACCAGGCGGCCGTTC
TTGGCCTTCTTCGTACGCTGCATGGCAACGTGCGTGGTGTTTAACCGAATGCAGGTTTCTACCAGGTCGT
CTTTCTGCTTTCCGCCATCGGCTCGCCGGCAGAACTTGAGTACGTCCGCAACGTGTGGACGGAACACGCG
GCCGGGCTTGTCTCCCTTCCCTTCCCGGTATCGGTTCATGGATTCGGTTAGATGGGAAACCGCCATCAGT
ACCAGGTCGTAATCCCACACACTGGCCATGCCGGCCGGCCCTGCGGAAACCTCTACGTGCCCGTCTGGAA
GCTCGTAGCGGATCACCTCGCCAGCTCGTCGGTCACGCTTCGACAGACGGAAAACGGCCACGTCCATGAT
GCTGCGACTATCGCGGGTGCCCACGTCATAGAGCATCGGAACGAAAAAATCTGGTTGCTCGTCGCCCTTG
GGCGGCTTCCTAATCGACGGCGCACCGGCTGCCGGCGGTTGCCGGGATTCTTTGCGGATTCGATCAGCGG
CCGCTTGCCACGATTCACCGGGGCGTGCTTCTGCCTCGATGCGTTGCCGCTGGGCGGCCTGCGCGGCCTT
CAACTTCTCCACCAGGTCATCACCCAGCGCCGCGCCGATTTGTACCGGGCCGGATGGTTTGCGACCGCTC
ACGCCGATTCCTCGGGCTTGGGGGTTCCAGTGCCATTGCAGGGCCGGCAGGCAACCCAGCCGCTTACGCC
TGGCCAACCGCCCGTTCCTCCACACATGGGGCATTCCACGGCGTCGGTGCCTGGTTGTTCTTGATTTTCC
ATGCCGCCTCCTTTAGCCGCTAAAATTCATCTACTCATTTATTCATTTGCTCATTTACTCTGGTAGCTGC
GCGATGTATTCAGATAGCAGCTCGGTAATGGTCTTGCCTTGGCGTACCGCGTACATCTTCAGCTTGGTGT
GATCCTCCGCCGGCAACTGAAAGTTGACCCGCTTCATGGCTGGCGTGTCTGCCAGGCTGGCCAACGTTGC
AGCCTTGCTGCTGCGTGCGCTCGGACGGCCGGCACTTAGCGTGTTTGTGCTTTTGCTCATTTTCTCTTTA
CCTCATTAACTCAAATGAGTTTTGATTTAATTTCAGCGGCCAGCGCCTGGACCTCGCGGGCAGCGTCGCC
CTCGGGTTCTGATTCAAGAACGGTTGTGCCGGCGGCGGCAGTGCCTGGGTAGCTCACGCGCTGCGTGATA
CGGGACTCAAGAATGGGCAGCTCGTACCCGGCCAGCGCCTCGGCAACCTCACCGCCGATGCGCGTGCCTT
TGATCGCCCGCGACACGACAAAGGCCGCTTGTAGCCTTCCATCCGTGACCTCAATGCGCTGCTTAACCAG
CTCCACCAGGTCGGCGGTGGCCCATATGTCGTAAGGGCTTGGCTGCACCGGAATCAGCACGAAGTCGGCT
GCCTTGATCGCGGACACAGCCAAGTCCGCCGCCTGGGGCGCTCCGTCGATCACTACGAAGTCGCGCCGGC
CGATGGCCTTCACGTCGCGGTCAATCGTCGGGCGGTCGATGCCGACAACGGTTAGCGGTTGATCTTCCCG
CACGGCCGCCCAATCGCGGGCACTGCCCTGGGGATCGGAATCGACTAACAGAACATCGGCCCCGGCGAGT
TGCAGGGCGCGGGCTAGATGGGTTGCGATGGTCGTCTTGCCTGACCCGCCTTTCTGGTTAAGTACAGCGA
TAACCTTCATGCGTTCCCCTTGCGTATTTGTTTATTTACTCATCGCATCATATACGCAGCGACCGCATGA
CGCAAGCTGTTTTACTCAAATACACATCACCTTTTTAGACGGCGGCGCTCGGTTTCTTCAGCGGCCAAGC
TGGCCGGCCAGGCCGCCAGCTTGGCATCAGACAAACCGGCCAGGATTTCATGCAGCCGCACGGTTGAGAC
GTGCGCGGGCGGCTCGAACACGTACCCGGCCGCGATCATCTCCGCCTCGATCTCTTCGGTAATGAAAAAC
GGTTCGTCCTGGCCGTCCTGGTGCGGTTTCATGCTTGTTCCTCTTGGCGTTCATTCTCGGCGGCCGCCAG
GGCGTCGGCCTCGGTCAATGCGTCCTCACGGAAGGCACCGCGCCGCCTGGCCTCGGTGGGCGTCACTTCC
TCGCTGCGCTCAAGTGCGCGGTACAGGGTCGAGCGATGCACGCCAAGCAGTGCAGCCGCCTCTTTCACGG
TGCGGCCTTCCTGGTCGATCAGCTCGCGGGCGTGCGCGATCTGTGCCGGGGTGAGGGTAGGGCGGGGGCC
AAACTTCACGCCTCGGGCCTTGGCGGCCTCGCGCCCGCTCCGGGTGCGGTCGATGATTAGGGAACGCTCG
AACTCGGCAATGCCGGCGAACACGGTCAACACCATGCGGCCGGCCGGCGTGGTGGTGTCGGCCCACGGCT
CTGCCAGGCTACGCAGGCCCGCGCCGGCCTCCTGGATGCGCTCGGCAATGTCCAGTAGGTCGCGGGTGCT
GCGGGCCAGGCGGTCTAGCCTGGTCACTGTCACAACGTCGCCAGGGCGTAGGTGGTCAAGCATCCTGGCC
AGCTCCGGGCGGTCGCGCCTGGTGCCGGTGATCTTCTCGGAAAACAGCTTGGTGCAGCCGGCCGCGTGCA
GTTCGGCCCGTTGGTTGGTCAAGTCCTGGTCGTCGGTGCTGACGCGGGCATAGCCCAGCAGGCCAGCGGC
GGCGCTCTTGTTCATGGCGTAATGTCTCCGGTTCTAGTCGCAAGTATTCTACTTTATGCGACTAAAACAC
GCGACAAGAAAACGCCAGGAAAAGGGCAGGGCGGCAGCCTGTCGCGTAACTTAGGACTTGTGCGACATGT
CGTTTTCAGAAGACGGCTGCACTGAACGTCAGAAGCCGACTGCACTATAGCAGCGGAGGGGTTGGATCAA
AGTACTTTGATCCCGAGGGGAACCCTGTGGTTGGCATGCACATACAAATGGACGAACGGATAAACCTTTT
CACGCCCTTTTAAATATCCGATTATTCTAATAAACGCTCTTTTCTCTTAG
